>Addgene plasmid #221050 | pPOTvGPI(VSG)-blast-mNG | addgene full sequence | sequence record 441440 | Addgene NGS Result
ATTGCAGTCTCCGCTCTTATTTAGTTTTGCTTTACGTAAGGTCTCGTTGCTGCCATAAAATAAGCTCTAG
TGGAATTCATGCCTTTGTCTCAAGAAGAATCCACCCTCATTGAAAGAGCAACGGCTACAATCAACAGCAT
CCCCATCTCTGAAGACTACAGCGTCGCCAGCGCAGCTCTCTCTAGCGACGGCCGCATCTTCACTGGTGTC
AATGTATATCATTTTACTGGGGGACCTTGTGCAGAACTCGTGGTGCTGGGCACTGCTGCTGCTGCGGCAG
CTGGCAACCTGACTTGTATCGTCGCGATCGGAAATGAGAACAGGGGCATCTTGAGCCCCTGCGGACGGTG
CCGACAGGTGCTTCTCGATCTGCATCCTGGGATCAAAGCCATAGTGAAGGACAGTGATGGACAGCCGACG
GCAGTTGGGATTCGTGAATTGCTGCCCTCTGGTTATGTGTGGGAGGGCTAACTCGAGTGCCCATTTAGTT
GGCTTTTCCCTTGTCTCGTGTCTTTTCCGTGGAAAGGTTCCCGGAGTAATCTGATGGCACAGCAGGGAGG
TGCGCCTGCAGGTTGGTTAGGAAGGGGGGATGATGTAAAAGAAGAAAATGGGGGGATTCGAGCCCCACGC
GTTGCTCAAGCTGTGTAGCGCAGGCGTTTCCTTACATATTTCTCTAACAGGCACGGAAGCCTAACAAATA
CACTTGGCTTATTTTTTTGCCCCCTCATGTCTTGTACAAATATTTGCGATAGCTTAGCTATCAGCCACAT
TAATCAAACAAGTATACCAACAAGCCCGAAAACAGAAACTCAACTGCAACGGGTACCTATGCCCAGCAAC
CAAGAGGCACGCCTCTTCCTCGCAGTGCTCGTGCTCGCACAAGTGCTCCCCATTCTCGTGGACAGCGCAG
CAGAGAAGGGTTCTGGTAGTGGTTCCGGTTCCGGTTCTAAGCTTGTCTCGAAAGGTGAGGAAGACAATAT
GGCCAGCTTGCCAGCAACGCACGAGCTTCATATATTTGGGTCGATCAACGGTGTGGATTTCGACATGGTG
GGTCAAGGCACAGGTAATCCTAATGACGGGTATGAAGAACTCAATTTGAAGAGCACTAAGGGAGATCTCC
AGTTTTCCCCGTGGATTCTTGTGCCGCATATTGGTTATGGTTTTCATCAGTACTTACCATACCCCGATGG
AATGTCGCCCTTCCAAGCAGCTATGGTGGACGGCTCGGGGTATCAAGTACATCGCACCATGCAATTTGAG
GACGGAGCATCCCTCACCGTAAACTACCGCTATACGTATGAGGGGAGCCACATAAAAGGTGAGGCTCAAG
TTAAAGGCACAGGCTTCCCAGCTGACGGCCCGGTCATGACCAATTCATTAACCGCTGCTGATTGGTGCCG
TTCTAAGAAGACCTACCCTAACGACAAGACGATCATTAGTACTTTTAAGTGGAGTTATACCACAGGAAAC
GGAAAGCGGTATCGAAGCACTGCTCGAACAACCTACACATTTGCGAAGCCAATGGCCGCGAACTACTTGA
AGAACCAGCCAATGTATGTGTTTCGAAAAACGGAACTGAAGCATTCGAAAACCGAGCTTAATTTTAAAGA
GTGGCAGAAGGCGTTTACAGACGTGATGGGGATGGACGAATTGTATAAGGGATCCGGATCAGGATCTGGA
TCAGGATCGGGTAGTAACAGCTTCGTGATTAGCAAGACGCCCCTCTGGCTCGCAGTGCTCCTCTTCTAAG
AGCTCCGCTGCGCTTAAATGTCTTTCATTATAATCAATGTATAACCTTTATGTAGTATTTCAATCTATGC
CGCTGTGTACGTGCACTGCGGTGCCTATCCTTCGGCATTAGAGAGTCACTGTTTGTGTAGATCGTAGCTG
CATGTCTGACATCTGGTTCATTAGTGCCGTTTTGAGTCTGCACTGTTGTGCAACTTGATATTCATCACTG
CACACCAACCGTGTGTTTCCTCCTTTGGGTGCACCCTTTAATCCTTGTCTTCTCCTTTTTTGTCTCTTTC
CCCCTCGAAAAGGTGTCAAACTACTGCCGCATAAACTACGGTTATCCCAAATTTAAGAGAAAGCAATAAA
GCATCAGCTAGCATGCCTTTGTCTCAAGAAGAATCCACCCTCATTGAAAGAGCAACGGCTACAATCAACA
GCATCCCCATCTCTGAAGACTACAGCGTCGCCAGCGCAGCTCTCTCTAGCGACGGCCGCATCTTCACTGG
TGTCAATGTATATCATTTTACTGGGGGACCTTGTGCAGAACTCGTGGTGCTGGGCACTGCTGCTGCTGCG
GCAGCTGGCAACCTGACTTGTATCGTCGCGATCGGAAATGAGAACAGGGGCATCTTGAGCCCCTGCGGAC
GGTGCCGACAGGTGCTTCTCGATCTGCATCCTGGGATCAAAGCCATAGTGAAGGACAGTGATGGACAGCC
GACGGCAGTTGGGATTCGTGAATTGCTGCCCTCTGGTTATGTGTGGGAGGGCTAACTCGAGTGCCCATTT
AGTTGGCTTTTCCCTTGTCTCGTGTCTTTTCCGTGGAAAGGTTCCCGGAGTAATCTGATGGCACAGCAGG
GAGGTGCGCCTGCAGGTTGGTTAGGAAGGGGGGATGATGTAAAAGAAGAAAATGGGGGGATTCGAGCCCC
GCACAGGTCTCTCAAATTGGATGCATAGCTTGAGTATTCTATAGTGTCACCTAAATAGCTTGGCGTAATC
ATGGTCATAGCTGTTTCCTGTGTGAAATTGTTATCCGCTCACAATTCCACACAACATACGAGCCGGAAGC
ATAAAGTGTAAAGCCTGGGGTGCCTAATGAGTGAGCTAACTCACATTAATTGCGTTGCGCTCACTGCCCG
CTTTCCAGTCGGGAAACCTGTCGTGCCAGCTGCATTAATGAATCGGCCAACGCGCGGGGAGAGGCGGTTT
GCGTATTGGGCGCTCTTCCGCTTCCTCGCTCACTGACTCGCTGCGCTCGGTCGTTCGGCTGCGGCGAGCG
GTATCAGCTCACTCAAAGGCGGTAATACGGTTATCCACAGAATCAGGGGATAACGCAGGAAAGAACATGT
GAGCAAAAGGCCAGCAAAAGGCCAGGAACCGTAAAAAGGCCGCGTTGCTGGCGTTTTTCCATAGGCTCCG
CCCCCCTGACGAGCATCACAAAAATCGACGCTCAAGTCAGAGGTGGCGAAACCCGACAGGACTATAAAGA
TACCAGGCGTTTCCCCCTGGAAGCTCCCTCGTGCGCTCTCCTGTTCCGACCCTGCCGCTTACCGGATACC
TGTCCGCCTTTCTCCCTTCGGGAAGCGTGGCGCTTTCTCATAGCTCACGCTGTAGGTATCTCAGTTCGGT
GTAGGTCGTTCGCTCCAAGCTGGGCTGTGTGCACGAACCCCCCGTTCAGCCCGACCGCTGCGCCTTATCC
GGTAACTATCGTCTTGAGTCCAACCCGGTAAGACACGACTTATCGCCACTGGCAGCAGCCACTGGTAACA
GGATTAGCAGAGCGAGGTATGTAGGCGGTGCTACAGAGTTCTTGAAGTGGTGGCCTAACTACGGCTACAC
TAGAAGAACAGTATTTGGTATCTGCGCTCTGCTGAAGCCAGTTACCTTCGGAAAAAGAGTTGGTAGCTCT
TGATCCGGCAAACAAACCACCGCTGGTAGCGGTGGTTTTTTTGTTTGCAAGCAGCAGATTACGCGCAGAA
AAAAAGGATCTCAAGAAGATCCTTTGATCTTTTCTACGGGGTCTGACGCTCAGTGGAACGAAAACTCACG
TTAAGGGATTTTGGTCATGAGATTATCAAAAAGGATCTTCACCTAGATCCTTTTAAATTAAAAATGAAGT
TTTAAATCAATCTAAAGTATATATGAGTAAACTTGGTCTGACAGTTACCAATGCTTAATCAGTGAGGCAC
CTATCTCAGCGATCTGTCTATTTCGTTCATCCATAGTTGCCTGACTCCCCGTCGTGTAGATAATTACGAT
ACGGGAGGGCTTACCATCTGGCCCCAGTGCTGCAATGATACCGCGAGACCCACGCTCACCGGCTCCAGAT
TTATCAGCAATAAACCAGCCAGCCGGAAGGGCCGAGCGCAGAAGTGGTCCTGCAACTTTATCCGCCTCCA
TCCAGTCTATTAATTGTTGCCGGGAAGCTAGAGTAAGTAGTTCGCCAGTTAATAGTTTGCGCAACGTTGT
TGCCATTGCTACAGGCATCGTGGTGTCACGCTCGTCGTTTGGTATGGCTTCATTCAGCTCCGGTTCCCAA
CGATCAAGGCGAGTTACATGATCCCCCATGTTGTGCAAAAAAGCGGTTAGCTCCTTCGGTCCTCCGATCG
TTGTCAGAAGTAAGTTGGCCGCAGTGTTATCACTCATGGTTATGGCAGCACTGCATAATTCTCTTACTGT
CATGCCATCCGTAAGATGCTTTTCTGTGACTGGTGAGTACTCAACCAAGTCATTCTGAGAATAGTGTATG
CGGCGACCGAGTTGCTCTTGCCCGGCGTCAATACGGGATAATACCGCGCCACATAGCAGAACTTTAAAAG
TGCTCATCATTGGAAAACGTTCTTCGGGGCGAAAACTCTCAAGGATCTTACCGCTGTTGAGATCCAGTTC
GATGTAACCCACTCGTGCACCCAACTGATCTTCAGCATCTTTTACTTTCACCAGCGTTTCTGGGTGAGCA
AAAACAGGAAGGCAAAATGCCGCAAAAAAGGGAATAAGGGCGACACGGAAATGTTGAATACTCATACTCT
TCCTTTTTCAATATTATTGAAGCATTTATCAGGGTTATTGTCTCATGAGCGGATACATATTTGAATGTAT
TTAGAAAAATAAACAAATAGGGGTTCCGCGCACATTTCCCCGAAAAGTGCCACCTGATGCGGTGTGAAAT
ACCGCACAGATGCGTAAGGAGAAAATACCGCATCAGGAAATTGTAAGCGTTAATATTTTGTTAAAATTCG
CGTTAAATTTTTGTTAAATCAGCTCATTTTTTAACCAATAGGCCGAAATCGGCAAAATCCCTTATAAATC
AAAAGAATAGACCGAGATAGGGT
[37 nt withheld, positions 5064-5100]
AAAGAACGTGGACTCCAACGTCAAAGG
[49 nt withheld, positions 5128-5176]
T
[91 nt withheld, positions 5178-5268]
G
[98 nt withheld, positions 5270-5367]
ACTTAATGCGCCGCTACAGGGCGCGTCCATTCGCCATTCAGGCTGCGCAACTGTTGGGAAGGGCGATCGG
TGCGGGCCTCTTCGCTATTACGCCAGCTGGCGAAAGGGGGATGTGCTGCAAGGCGATTAAGTTGGGTAAC
GCCAGGGTTTTCCCAGTCACGACGTTGTAAAACGACGGCCAGTGAATTGTAATACGACTCACTATAGGGC
GAATTGGGCCCGTATAATGCAGACCTGCTGCAAGCTAGGGGCACAGCAAGGTCTTCTGAAATTCATGTTT
TTTTTTTTTTTACTCTGC
Features (pLannotate 1.2.2; 16 found; start..end, strand, type, name):
     79..468     +  CDS            bsd: BSD_ASPTE - Experimental evidence at protein level: Swiss-Prot protein existence level 1. Catalyzes the deamination of the cytosine moiety of the antibiotics blasticidin S, cytomycin and acetylblasticidin S. From Aspergillus terreus.
    829..921     +  CDS            VSM2_TRYBB (fragment): Experimental evidence at protein level: Swiss-Prot protein existence level 1. VSG forms a coat on the surface of the parasite. The trypanosome evades the immune response of the host by expressing a series of antigenically distinct VSGs from an estimated 1000 VSG genes. From Trypanosoma brucei brucei.
    952..1659    +  CDS            mNeonGreen: mNeonGreen is a basic (constitutively fluorescent) green/yellow fluorescent protein published in 2013, derived from Branchiostoma lanceolatum. It is reported to be a very rapidly-maturing monomer with moderate acid sensitivity.
   2113..2502    +  CDS            bsd: BSD_ASPTE - Experimental evidence at protein level: Swiss-Prot protein existence level 1. Catalyzes the deamination of the cytosine moiety of the antibiotics blasticidin S, cytomycin and acetylblasticidin S. From Aspergillus terreus.
   2698..2716    -  promoter       SP6 promoter: promoter for bacteriophage SP6 RNA polymerase
   2758..2774    -  protein_bind   lac operator: The lac repressor binds to the lac operator to inhibit transcription in E. coli. This inhibition can be relieved by adding lactose or isopropyl-β-D-thiogalactopyranoside (IPTG). lac repressor encoded by lacI
   2782..2812    -  promoter       lac promoter: promoter for the E. coli lac operon
   2827..2848    -  protein_bind   CAP binding site: CAP binding activates transcription in the presence of cAMP. E. coli catabolite activator protein
   2861..2953    -  CDS            lacI (fragment): lac repressor; lacI; The lac repressor binds to the lac operator to inhibit transcription in E. coli. This inhibition can be relieved by adding lactose or isopropyl-β-D-thiogalactopyranoside (IPTG).
   3136..3724    -  rep_origin     ori: high-copy-number ColE1/pMB1/pBR322/pUC origin of replication
   3895..4755    -  CDS            AmpR: β-lactamase; bla; confers resistance to ampicillin, carbenicillin, and related antibiotics
   4756..4860    -  promoter       AmpR promoter: bla
   4887..4937    +  misc_feature   bom (fragment): basis of mobility region from pBR322
   4938..5393    -  rep_origin     f1 ori (sequence partly withheld): f1 bacteriophage origin of replication; arrow indicates direction of (+) strand synthesis
   5397..5554    -  CDS            lacZα (fragment): LacZα fragment of β-galactosidase; lacZ fragment
   5557..5575    +  promoter       T7 promoter: promoter for bacteriophage T7 RNA polymerase
