[The description below was written by a language model from this plasmid's Addgene catalogue record and pLannotate feature annotations shown in this document.]
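Description:
pPOTvGPI(VSG)-blast-mNG is a member of the pPOT ("PCR only tagging") family of template plasmids for endogenous gene tagging in Trypanosoma brucei. It is not meant to be maintained or expressed in the parasite as a plasmid. Instead it serves as a PCR template: tag-plus-marker cassettes are amplified with primers that add homology to a target locus, and the product is transfected so that it integrates at the gene of interest. In E. coli it is a high-copy plasmid with a ColE1/pUC-type origin and an AmpR (β-lactamase) gene for ampicillin selection. The backbone also carries an f1 origin, flanking T7 and SP6 promoters, and lac promoter/operator and lacZα remnants typical of a general cloning vector.

The payload centres on an mNeonGreen coding sequence cloned between retained HindIII and BamHI sites. Immediately upstream of it lies a short fragment matching a T. brucei variant surface glycoprotein (VSG). Given the "GPI(VSG)" in the name, this fragment presumably supplies VSG-derived targeting sequence for tagging GPI-anchored or surface proteins, although the record does not define its exact role. Two copies of the blasticidin S deaminase gene (bsd) flank the tag region, one on each side. This arrangement fits the pPOT design, in which amplicons for either N- or C-terminal tagging can be taken from one template, each carrying a blasticidin marker for selecting transfected parasites. The promoter is recorded as "read through", meaning there is no dedicated promoter and expression depends on transcription at the integrated locus. The intergenic RNA-processing sequences between the annotated features are not identified in the feature table.
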