Addgene plasmid #221050: pPOTvGPI(VSG)-blast-mNG
Purpose: Trypanosoma brucei PCR only tagging (pPOT) vector for endogenous gene tagging
Depositing lab: Samuel Dean. Depositing organization: University of Warwick. Publication: A comprehensive toolkit for protein localization and functional analysis in trypanosomatids. Paterou A, Saez Conde J, Tyc J, Sunter JD, Vaughan S, Gull K, Dean S. Open Biol. 2025 Apr;15(4):240361. doi: 10.1098/rsob.240361. Epub 2025 Apr 2. PubMed 40169015.
Backbone
  Vector backbone: pPOT
  Vector type: Unspecified
Growth in bacteria
  Bacterial resistance: Ampicillin, 100 μg/mL
  Growth temperature: 37°C
  Growth strain: NEB Stable
  Copy number: High Copy
Gene/Insert
  Gene/Insert name: mNeonGreen
  Species: Synthetic
  Promoter: read through
  Cloning method: Restriction Enzyme; 5′ cloning site HindIII (not destroyed); 3′ cloning site BamHI (not destroyed)
  Sequencing primers: 5′ cTATGGGTTCTGGTAGTG; 3′ cTTAACTACCCGATCCTG
Terms and licenses: Academic/Nonprofit Terms; Industry Terms: Not Available to Industry
Depositor comments: Please visit https://doi.org/10.1101/2023.04.21.537815 for bioRxiv preprint.
How to cite: pPOTvGPI(VSG)-blast-mNG was a gift from Samuel Dean (Addgene plasmid # 221050 ; http://n2t.net/addgene:221050 ; RRID:Addgene_221050)
